>Addgene plasmid #139033 | pSDH61 | addgene full sequence | sequence record 273937 | Addgene NGS Result
AGCGCCCAATACGCAAACCGCCTCTCCCCGCGCGTTGGCCGATTCATTAATGCAGCTGGCACGACAGGTT
TCCCGACTGGAAAGCGGGCAGTGAGCGCAACGCAATTAATGTGAGTTAGCTCACTCATTAGGCACCCCAG
GCTTTACACTTTATGCTTCCGGCTCGTATGTTGTGTGGAATTGTGAGCGGATAACAATTTCACACAGGAA
ACAGCTATGACCATGATTACGCCAAGCTATTTAGGTGACACTATAGAATACTCAAGCTATGCATCAAGCT
TGGTACCGAGCTCGGATCCACTAGTAACGGCCGCCAGTGTGCTGGAATTCGCCCTTGCAGCTCTTCGACC
AGCTCCCGTCGCGACGGGTGGATCACGGGCGCGTGGCACTGTCGATTGCAAAATACGGAGCTTGAGCTCC
AATCTACTCGTTCTATAATTGATGGAGATTGGTGATGAGTAGTAATGATAGTTGTAATGAGCATAGACAG
TGATGGTGTAGTCGACTCCTGGCTTCAATCCGGAAATTGTGGCGGTCGACTTGCTTCCTGAAAATATTGT
ACTCTCCAAATTACTTTTAGATTCTCATAAAAATTAATTAACTTACCTGGGACCGTGAATTCTTGGACTG
GAGAATTTCCTCCGGTCTCTCCGTAGGTGATCCTATAGTAGGAGACTGGAAGTTCACGGTAAGCATCCCA
GGAGATGAGAAGGCTTGTTGGTGTGGCAGCAACGACCTCAAGGTTGGTTGGAACACTGGAAACTCCTGAA
AAATTAGAAAAAGTAAGTCAGTTTTAAATTTGTAGGAGAAATTATAACTTACCTCCGGATCCTCCGTCCT
TTTCGACGCGGACACGGATCTCCTGCTTAGCTCCGTTTCCTACCTCTCGGACGATGATGAGCTCGACTGT
GTTCTGGAAGGTCTTGAGAAGGCTGACAGCCTGACCGTGCTCAATATTAATGAAAGAGTAACCGTTGGCT
TGGATGATCTGAAAAGTCTTCATGAATGAGAAATTGCACGATCTCTCGATGAAATTAATTAACTTACCTT
GTCTCCAGGTTGAAGAAGTTTGCTAGCTGGTCCTTCTGGTTGGACCCGAGTAACAAAAATTCCATCATCG
TCAGGACGGAATGGATTTCCACGGCCTCCGACACCTCCGGAGATCGAGAATCCGAGCTCTGGCATCGAAG
AGCTGCAAGGGCGAATTCTGCAGATATCCATCACACTGGCGGCCGCTCGAGCATGCATCTAGAGGGCCCA
ATTCGCCCTATAGTGAGTCGTATTACAATTCACTGGCCGTCGTTTTACAACGTCGTGACTGGGAAAACCC
TGGCGTTACCCAACTTAATCGCCTTGCAGCACATCCCCCTTTCGCCAGCTGGCGTAATAGCGAAGAGGCC
CGCACCGATCGCCCTTCCCAACAGTTGCGCAGCCTATACGTACGGCAGTTTAAGGTTTACACCTATAAAA
GAGAGAGCCGTTATCGTCTGTTTGTGGATGTACAGAGTGATATTATTGACACGCCGGGGCGACGGATGGT
GATCCCCCTGGCCAGTGCACGTCTGCTGTCAGATAAAGTCTCCCGTGAACTTTACCCGGTGGTGCATATC
GGGGATGAAAGCTGGCGCATGATGACCACCGATATGGCCAGTGTGCCGGTCTCCGTTATCGGGGAAGAAG
TGGCTGATCTCAGCCACCGCGAAAATGACATCAAAAACGCCATTAACCTGATGTTCTGGGGAATATAAAT
GTCAGGCATGAGATTATCAAAAAGGATCTTCACCTAGATCCTTTTCACGTAGAAAGCCAGTCCGCAGAAA
CGGTGCTGACCCCGGATGAATGTCAGCTACTGGGCTATCTGGACAAGGGAAAACGCAAGCGCAAAGAGAA
AGCAGGTAGCTTGCAGTGGGCTTACATGGCGATAGCTAGACTGGGCGGTTTTATGGACAGCAAGCGAACC
GGAATTGCCAGCTGGGGCGCCCTCTGGTAAGGTTGGGAAGCCCTGCAAAGTAAACTGGATGGCTTTCTTG
CCGCCAAGGATCTGATGGCGCAGGGGATCAAGCTCTGATCAAGAGACAGGATGAGGATCGTTTCGCATGA
TTGAACAAGATGGATTGCACGCAGGTTCTCCGGCCGCTTGGGTGGAGAGGCTATTCGGCTATGACTGGGC
ACAACAGACAATCGGCTGCTCTGATGCCGCCGTGTTCCGGCTGTCAGCGCAGGGGCGCCCGGTTCTTTTT
GTCAAGACCGACCTGTCCGGTGCCCTGAATGAACTGCAAGACGAGGCAGCGCGGCTATCGTGGCTGGCCA
CGACGGGCGTTCCTTGCGCAGCTGTGCTCGACGTTGTCACTGAAGCGGGAAGGGACTGGCTGCTATTGGG
CGAAGTGCCGGGGCAGGATCTCCTGTCATCTCACCTTGCTCCTGCCGAGAAAGTATCCATCATGGCTGAT
GCAATGCGGCGGCTGCATACGCTTGATCCGGCTACCTGCCCATTCGACCACCAAGCGAAACATCGCATCG
AGCGAGCACGTACTCGGATGGAAGCCGGTCTTGTCGATCAGGATGATCTGGACGAAGAGCATCAGGGGCT
CGCGCCAGCCGAACTGTTCGCCAGGCTCAAGGCGAGCATGCCCGACGGCGAGGATCTCGTCGTGACCCAT
GGCGATGCCTGCTTGCCGAATATCATGGTGGAAAATGGCCGCTTTTCTGGATTCATCGACTGTGGCCGGC
TGGGTGTGGCGGACCGCTATCAGGACATAGCGTTGGCTACCCGTGATATTGCTGAAGAGCTTGGCGGCGA
ATGGGCTGACCGCTTCCTCGTGCTTTACGGTATCGCCGCTCCCGATTCGCAGCGCATCGCCTTCTATCGC
CTTCTTGACGAGTTCTTCTGAATTATTAACGCTTACAATTTCCTGATGCGGTATTTTCTCCTTACGCATC
TGTGCGGTATTTCACACCGCATCAGGTGGCACTTTTCGGGGAAATGTGCGCGGAACCCCTATTTGTTTAT
TTTTCTAAATACATTCAAATATGTATCCGCTCATGAGACAATAACCCTGATAAATGCTTCAATAATAGCA
CGTGAGGAGGGCCACCATGGCCAAGTTGACCAGTGCCGTTCCGGTGCTCACCGCGCGCGACGTCGCCGGA
GCGGTCGAGTTCTGGACCGACCGGCTCGGGTTCTCCCGGGACTTCGTGGAGGACGACTTCGCCGGTGTGG
TCCGGGACGACGTGACCCTGTTCATCAGCGCGGTCCAGGACCAGGTGGTGCCGGACAACACCCTGGCCTG
GGTGTGGGTGCGCGGCCTGGACGAGCTGTACGCCGAGTGGTCGGAGGTCGTGTCCACGAACTTCCGGGAC
GCCTCCGGGCCGGCCATGACCGAGATCGGCGAGCAGCCGTGGGGGCGGGAGTTCGCCCTGCGCGACCCGG
CCGGCAACTGCGTGCACTTCGTGGCCGAGGAGCAGGACTGACACGTGCTAAAACTTCATTTTTAATTTAA
AAGGATCTAGGTGAAGATCCTTTTTGATAATCTCATGACCAAAATCCCTTAACGTGAGTTTTCGTTCCAC
TGAGCGTCAGACCCCGTAGAAAAGATCAAAGGATCTTCTTGAGATCCTTTTTTTCTGCGCGTAATCTGCT
GCTTGCAAACAAAAAAACCACCGCTACCAGCGGTGGTTTGTTTGCCGGATCAAGAGCTACCAACTCTTTT
TCCGAAGGTAACTGGCTTCAGCAGAGCGCAGATACCAAATACTGTTCTTCTAGTGTAGCCGTAGTTAGGC
CACCACTTCAAGAACTCTGTAGCACCGCCTACATACCTCGCTCTGCTAATCCTGTTACCAGTGGCTGCTG
CCAGTGGCGATAAGTCGTGTCTTACCGGGTTGGACTCAAGACGATAGTTACCGGATAAGGCGCAGCGGTC
GGGCTGAACGGGGGGTTCGTGCACACAGCCCAGCTTGGAGCGAACGACCTACACCGAACTGAGATACCTA
CAGCGTGAGCTATGAGAAAGCGCCACGCTTCCCGAAGGGAGAAAGGCGGACAGGTATCCGGTAAGCGGCA
GGGTCGGAACAGGAGAGCGCACGAGGGAGCTTCCAGGGGGAAACGCCTGGTATCTTTATAGTCCTGTCGG
GTTTCGCCACCTCTGACTTGAGCGTCGATTTTTGTGATGCTCGTCAGGGGGGCGGAGCCTATGGAAAAAC
GCCAGCAACGCGGCCTTTTTACGGTTCCTGGCCTTTTGCTGGCCTTTTGCTCACATGTTCTTTCCTGCGT
TATCCCCTGATTCTGTGGATAACCGTATTACCGCCTTTGAGTGAGCTGATACCGCTCGCCGCAGCCGAAC
GACCGAGCGCAGCGAGTCAGTGAGCGAGGAAGCGGAAG
Features (pLannotate 1.2.2; 15 found; start..end, strand, type, name):
      2..94      +  CDS            lacI (fragment): lac repressor; lacI; The lac repressor binds to the lac operator to inhibit transcription in E. coli. This inhibition can be relieved by adding lactose or isopropyl-β-D-thiogalactopyranoside (IPTG).
    107..128     +  protein_bind   CAP binding site: CAP binding activates transcription in the presence of cAMP. E. coli catabolite activator protein
    143..173     +  promoter       lac promoter: promoter for the E. coli lac operon
    181..197     +  protein_bind   lac operator: The lac repressor binds to the lac operator to inhibit transcription in E. coli. This inhibition can be relieved by adding lactose or isopropyl-β-D-thiogalactopyranoside (IPTG). lac repressor encoded by lacI
    239..257     +  promoter       SP6 promoter: promoter for bacteriophage SP6 RNA polymerase
   1045..1182    -  CDS            Erbin (fragment): ERBIN_MOUSE - Also known as Erbb2ip From Mus musculus (Mouse).
   1267..1285    -  promoter       T7 promoter: promoter for bacteriophage T7 RNA polymerase
   1288..1435    +  CDS            lacZα (fragment): LacZα fragment of β-galactosidase; lacZ fragment
   1445..1748    +  CDS            ccdB (fragment): CcdB, a bacterial toxin that poisons DNA gyrase; ccdB; Plasmids containing the ccdB gene cannot be propagated in standard E. coli strains.
   1796..2065    +  CDS            tnpA (fragment): TN5P_ECOLX - Also known as tnp. Experimental evidence at protein level: Swiss-Prot protein existence level 1. Mediates transposition of transposon Tn5 by a 'cut and paste' mechanism. First, the monomeric transposase binds the 19 bp inverted DNA repeats flanking the transposon. Then, dimerization of the DNA- bound transposase creates a synaptic DNA complex. After nicking of the first DNA strand, excision of the transposon proceeds through a series of intermediates. The transposase then mediates the insertion of the transposon at a new site by strand transfer. The activity of the wild- type tran
   2097..2891    +  CDS            NeoR/KanR: aminoglycoside phosphotransferase from Tn5; aph(3')-II (or nptII); confers resistance to neomycin, kanamycin, and G418 (Geneticin®)
   2912..2962    -  misc_feature   bom (fragment): basis of mobility region from pBR322
   2989..3077    +  promoter       AmpR promoter (fragment): bla
   3097..3471    +  CDS            BleoR: antibiotic-binding protein; Sh ble from Streptoalloteichus hindustanus; confers resistance to bleomycin, phleomycin, and Zeocin™
   3609..4197    +  rep_origin     ori: high-copy-number ColE1/pMB1/pBR322/pUC origin of replication
