[The description below was written by a language model from this plasmid's Addgene catalogue record and pLannotate feature annotations shown in this document.]
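Description:
pSDH61 is a donor (module) plasmid from a SapTrap toolkit for building Caenorhabditis elegans MosSCI transgene vectors. It supplies the "cassette 2" position in the 4- or 5-cassette versions of that assembly scheme. It is built on the Zero Blunt TOPO cloning backbone and is catalogued as a worm expression reagent, although on its own it is a bacterial cloning plasmid rather than a complete transgene. It is propagated in E. coli at high copy from a ColE1/pUC-type origin and selected with kanamycin through the Tn5-derived NeoR/KanR gene. The backbone also carries a BleoR (Sh ble) marker.

The insert is recorded as "epdz" without a stop codon, so it can be joined in frame to a downstream coding cassette during assembly. The feature table places it between the SP6 and T7 promoter sites that flank the TOPO cloning position. It lies on the reverse strand relative to the lac promoter. Part of the insert is annotated as matching mouse Erbin, a PDZ-domain protein, which fits the "epdz" name, even though the catalogue lists the species as C. elegans; the record does not explain this difference. The remaining annotated elements are standard backbone remnants: lac promoter/operator and CAP site, lacI and lacZα fragments, and a ccdB fragment. In this type of vector, the lacZα-ccdB fusion is disrupted by insert ligation, which gives positive selection for recombinants.

No worm promoter, 3' UTR or MosSCI homology arms are annotated. These would be expected to come from the other cassettes and the destination vector used in the assembly. The SapI sites implied by the SapTrap method are not annotated either.
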