Addgene plasmid #139033: pSDH61
Purpose: MosSCI SapTrap assembly: Cassette 2 for 4- or 5-cassette system
Depositing lab: Erik Griffin. Depositing organization: Dartmouth College and Medical School. Publication: SapTrap Assembly of Caenorhabditis elegans MosSCI Transgene Vectors. Fan X, Henau S, Feinstein J, Miller SI, Han B, Frokjaer-Jensen C, Griffin EE. G3 (Bethesda). 2019 Dec 17. pii: g3.119.400822. doi: 10.1534/g3.119.400822. PubMed 31848219.
Backbone
  Vector backbone: Zero blunt TOPO
  Backbone manufacturer: Thermo Fisher Scientific
  Backbone size w/o insert (bp): 3519
  Vector type: Worm Expression
Growth in bacteria
  Bacterial resistance: Kanamycin, 50 μg/mL
  Growth temperature: 37°C
  Growth strain: DH5alpha
  Copy number: High Copy
Gene/Insert
  Gene/Insert name: epdz (no STOP codon)
  Species: C. elegans (nematode)
  Cloning method: TOPO Cloning
Terms and licenses: Academic/Nonprofit Terms; Industry Terms: Not Available to Industry
How to cite: pSDH61 was a gift from Erik Griffin (Addgene plasmid # 139033 ; http://n2t.net/addgene:139033 ; RRID:Addgene_139033)
