>Addgene plasmid #139033 | pSDH61 | depositor partial sequence | sequence record 268988 | epdz with 2 SapI sites
GCAGCTCTTCGATGCCAGAGCTCGGATTCTCGATCTCCGGAGGTGTCGGAGGCCGTGGAAATCCATTCCG
TCCTGACGATGATGGAATTTTTGTTACTCGGGTCCAACCAGAAGGACCAGCTAGCAAACTTCTTCAACCT
GGAGACAAGGTAAGTTAATTAATTTCATCGAGAGATCGTGCAATTTCTCATTCATGAAGACTTTTCAGAT
CATCCAAGCCAACGGTTACTCTTTCATTAATATTGAGCACGGTCAGGCTGTCAGCCTTCTCAAGACCTTC
CAGAACACAGTCGAGCTCATCATCGTCCGAGAGGTAGGAAACGGAGCTAAGCAGGAGATCCGTGTCCGCG
TCGAAAAGGACGGAGGATCCGGAGGTAAGTTATAATTTCTCCTACAAATTTAAAACTGACTTACTTTTTC
TAATTTTTCAGGAGTTTCCAGTGTTCCAACCAACCTTGAGGTCGTTGCTGCCACACCAACAAGCCTTCTC
ATCTCCTGGGATGCTTACCGTGAACTTCCAGTCTCCTACTATAGGATCACCTACGGAGAGACCGGAGGAA
ATTCTCCAGTCCAAGAATTCACGGTCCCAGGTAAGTTAATTAATTTTTATGAGAATCTAAAAGTAATTTG
GAGAGTACAATATTTTCAGGAAGCAAGTCGACCGCCACAATTTCCGGATTGAAGCCAGGAGTCGACTACA
CCATCACTGTCTATGCTCATTACAACTATCATTACTACTCATCACCAATCTCCATCAATTATAGAACGAG
TAGATTGGAGCTCAAGCTCCGTATTTTGCAATCGACAGTGCCACGCGCCCGTGATCCACCCGTCGCGACG
GGAGCTGGTCGAAGAGCTGC
